>Addgene plasmid #70900 | pFOSGE_COF2G06 | depositor partial sequence | sequence record 126842 | insert
ATGTCGAATTCCGTGAATATATCAGTGGAAACGACTTGCGAGAACCAGATACGTGAGATTGGCTACGATG
GCACCGAATTGTATCAGCCGCCGCCGACTTTGTCGGAAAGTCTGGCGAAATGTGCGGCGCGCATAGACTT
CAGCAAGACGTCGCTGGACGACCTCAAGAAGGAGGAGAAGTCGGCGGCAGCGGCCGCCGACGAGGACAAG
GACGCCACTCAGTTCCAAGAGAGCCTGTGGCCCTGGGATGCGGTGCGCAACAAGCTGAAGGATGCGCTCA
CGGAGATATGTGTGCTGTCCGATGTGATCTCCATTGCCAAGGACAAGCGCTATTTAGTGCTCGATCCACT
GCTCGAGGAGGCTGACGACACCAAGCCCATTGTGCAGGTGTACAGCCGCAAGAAAGCCATCTCTCAGGCA
GCCCAAGTGCTCCTAAGTGGCGCTGAACGCCTGCGGAACGCGCACAGCGAGCAGCGCAATCGCAATGTCT
CAGATTTCCACATAGAACTACTGCGCCTGCGACAGAACTGGCGCCTGAAGAAGGTGTCCAATGCGATTAT
CGGGGATCTCAGCTACCGCACCGCGGGCTCCAAGTTTGGCATGAGCGGTACCTTCGAGGTGACCAAAGCA
GAAGAGACCGGTGATGAGGACACAGCCAGCTCATCCAACAGTAGCAGTAGCGTATCCGGCAACAATGGCA
TGCAACTTAAGGCCAGCTCCGCATTGCGAGTGATTGTTCCAGCGGAACTGCAGGGTGTCGCCTACATAAA
GGTGATCACACAGAAGGATCAGGAGGATTTGTGCACCGCTCAGCTGAATCTGATGGGTCACGGACCCAAT
ATAACTGCCCAGGTGGGTGTCTGGCAGAAGACACTGGAGTTCGCCCAGAATGTGCTCTTCTGCAAGGAGC
TATTCGCTCAGTTGGCACGTGAAGCTATCCAATTGCAGGCACCAATTCCACATGTGGTCATCGGCAACCA
AATTCGCGCCACTCTGCTGCCTAACATTCAACTTATTATCTCGTTGTGCCACTCAACCACCTTCGATTCC
AGCCAGCCGGCGCCAATTAACGATCATGATCATGTTCTGGAACACTCGCTGCATCAGCTTCTGCGCGAGG
TGCACTACAAGAACTCACACCATCCCTTTCCCCATCCGGCCAGTGCACCACTGGGACCCACTAAGAAGCG
CATGCTAGCCGGTCCGATGGCCGCCGATCGGGAAACGTTGTTGGACATGACCAAGTCACAGACCATACTC
GAACAGATCATCGCCCAGGCGCAGCACATTTTCATGCGAAAGCGAACACAATATGTGCTCGATACGCTGG
CCAGGGATGTGAAGGACCCGCAGATAGTGTCGCATTGGAATGCCATGAACAGTCCAACCATGTCGTGTGT
GAAGATTAACATTGTAACGCATGGTTACGATGCCATTGGACGCACCTCGCTGGTCATTCACGTGAAGGAG
CGCTCTCTTAAATGCATTTGTCGCGATGGACGTGTTATGCGACTGTCCTACGAGCCGCAGGAACTTCGCG
ACCTGATCCTCTGCCAGATCAACTCTCACCAGATCTCCTGCCTGATCAGTCTAGCGCGCTGCATGTCCTG
GACCGTGCTGTCGAACAGCAACCACTTGGGTATCGGCAAGGTGGAGCCGCTGGGAAATGCCAGTTCCTGC
CTTCTGGCATCTCCCAATAGCGATCGCATGATTGCCGTTCAGATTCGCTGCGATCCGCAGATAGATGTTA
AAGTTTATATAGCGAGAAGTCCACGACAGGATTTCTTTCCCAGTCCACTGGTGCCGGAAAAGCTATGGGA
GAATCTGGGAGGCACATTCAAGGAGGTGAGGTTCGACAAAATCGAAGGCAAGAGCTTTCTCAACAAAATG
GAGTTTCTGATGGCCTCGCTGACAAGTAACACGGCC
