>Addgene plasmid #70900 | pFOSGE_COF2G06 | addgene partial sequence | sequence record 129971 | M13-F20 5'-TGTAAAACGACGGCCAGT-3'
GATTTTATTTTGACTGATAGTGACCTGTTCGTTGCAACAAATTGATGAGCAATGCTTTTTTATAATGCCA
ACTTTGTACAAAAAAGCAGGCTTCATGTCGAATTCCGTGAATATATCAGTGGAAACGACTTGCGAGAACC
AGATACGTGAGATTGGCTACGATGGCACCGAATTGTATCAGCCGCCGCCGACTTTGTCGGAAAGTCTGGC
GAAATGTGCGGCGCGCATAGACTTCAGCAAGACGTCGCTGGACGACCTCAAGAAGGAGGAGAAGTCGGCG
GCAGCGGCCGCCGACGAGGACAAGGACGCCACTCAGTTCCAAGAGAGCCTGTGGCCCTGGGATGCGGTGC
GCAACAAGCTGAAGGATGCGCTCACGGAGATATGTGTGCTGTCCGATGTGATCTCCATTGCCAAGGACAA
GCGCTATTTAGTGCTCGATCCACTGCTCGAGGAGGCTGACGACACCAAGCCCATTGTGCAGGTGTACAGC
CGCAAGAAAGCCATCTCTCAGGCAGCCCAAGTGCTCCTAAGTGGCGCTGAACGCCTGCGGAACGCGCACA
GCGAGCAGCGCAATCGCAATGTCTCAGATTTCCACATAGAACTACTGCGCCTGCGACAGAACTGGCGCCT
GAAGAAGGTGTCCAATGCGATTATCGGGGATCTCAGCTACCGCACCGCGGGCTCCAAGTTTGGCATGAGC
GGTACCTTCGAGGTGACCAAAGCAGAAGAGACCGGTGATGAGGACACAGCCAGCTCATCCAACAGTAGCA
GTAGCGTATCCGGCAACAATGGCATGCAACTTAAGGCCAGCTCCGCATTGCGAGTGATTGTTCCAGCGGA
ACTGCAGGGTGTCGCCTACATAAAGGTGATCACACAGAAGGATCAGGAGGATTTGTGCA
