>Addgene plasmid #70900 | pFOSGE_COF2G06 | addgene partial sequence | sequence record 129972 | M13-Rev 5'-CAGGAAACAGCTATGACC-3'
CAGCTGGATGGCAATAATGATTTTATTTTGACTGATAGTGACCTGTTCGTTGCAACAAATTGATAAGCAA
TGCTTTCTTATAATGCCAACTTTGTACAAGAAAGCTGGGTCGGCCGTGTTACTTGTCAGCGAGGCCATCA
GAAACTCCATTTTGTTGAGAAAGCTCTTGCCTTCGATTTTGTCGAACCTCACCTCCTTGAATGTGCCTCC
CAGATTCTCCCATAGCTTTTCCGGCACCAGTGGACTGGGAAAGAAATCCTGTCGTGGACTTCTCGCTATA
TAAACTTTAACATCTATCTGCGGATCGCAGCGAATCTGAACGGCAATCATGCGATCGCTATTGGGAGATG
CCAGAAGGCAGGAACTGGCATTTCCCAGCGGCTCCACCTTGCCGATACCCAAGTGGTTGCTGTTCGACAG
CACGGTCCAGGACATGCAGCGCGCTAGACTGATCAGGCAGGAGATCTGGTGAGAGTTGATCTGGCAGAGG
ATCAGGTCGCGAAGTTCCTGCGGCTCGTAGGACAGTCGCATAACACGTCCATCGCGACAAATGCATTTAA
GAGAGCGCTCCTTCACGTGAATGACCAGCGAGGTGCGTCCAATGGCATCGTAACCATGCGTTACAATGTT
AATCTTCACACACGACATGGTTGGACTGTTCATGGCATTCCAATGCGACACTATCTGCGGGTCCTTCACA
TCCCTGGCCAGCGTATCGAGCACATATTGTGTTCGCTTTCGCATGAAAATGTGCTGCGCCTGGGCGATGA
TCTGTTCGAGTATGGTCTGTGACTTGGTCATGTCCAACAACGTTT
