[The description below was written by a language model from this plasmid's Addgene catalogue record.]
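Description:
pFOSGE_COF2G06 is a Gateway entry clone built on the Invitrogen pDONR221 donor backbone and carrying the Drosophila melanogaster MED17 gene (CG7957, also known as Trap80/dTRAP80), recorded as a 1,926 bp insert. MED17 encodes a subunit of the Mediator complex, the multiprotein coactivator that bridges transcription factors and RNA polymerase II. The plasmid is maintained in E. coli as a high-copy construct under kanamycin selection. The insert was introduced by Gateway cloning. In a pDONR221-derived entry clone this normally means a BP recombination that replaces the donor vector's counter-selection cassette, so the listed backbone size refers to the empty donor vector. It leaves the insert flanked by attL sites. No feature table is provided, so the exact site arrangement, reading-frame context and the presence or absence of a stop codon cannot be confirmed from the record.

As an entry vector, the plasmid has no promoter intended to drive expression of the insert, and the record lists no tags or reporters. Its role is to serve as a sequence-verifiable source from which the MED17 coding sequence can be moved by LR recombination into destination vectors that supply promoters, fusion domains or tags. M13 forward and reverse primer sites flanking the cloning region allow the insert to be sequenced. The clone belongs to a collection of fly transcriptional regulators and cofactors assembled for a study of the context-dependent regulatory functions of such factors. It is suited to generating expression or fusion constructs for functional assays of MED17 in Drosophila systems.
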