Addgene plasmid #70900: pFOSGE_COF2G06
Purpose: Gateway entry clone
Depositing lab: Alexander Stark. Depositing organization: Research Institute of Molecular Pathology (IMP). Publication: Transcriptional regulators form diverse groups with context-dependent regulatory functions. Stampfel G, Kazmar T, Frank O, Wienerroither S, Reiter F, Stark A. Nature. 2015 Nov 9. doi: 10.1038/nature15545. PubMed 26550828.
Backbone
  Vector backbone: pDONR221
  Backbone manufacturer: Invitrogen
  Backbone size w/o insert (bp): 4762
  Vector type: Gateway entry vector
Growth in bacteria
  Bacterial resistance: Kanamycin, 50 μg/mL
  Growth temperature: 37°C
  Growth strain: DH5alpha
  Copy number: High Copy
Gene/Insert
  Gene/Insert name: MED17 (alt names: FBgn0038578; CG7957, FBtr0083558)
  Species: D. melanogaster (fly)
  Insert size (bp): 1926
  Entrez Gene: MED17 (a.k.a. CG7957, Dmel\CG7957, dTrap80, dTRAP80, dTRAP80/SRB4, l(3)s2956, Med17, p70, Trap80, TRAP80)
  Cloning method: Gateway Cloning
  Sequencing primers: 5′ M13-F20; 3′ M13R
Terms and licenses: Academic/Nonprofit Terms; Industry Terms: Not Available to Industry
How to cite: pFOSGE_COF2G06 was a gift from Alexander Stark (Addgene plasmid # 70900 ; http://n2t.net/addgene:70900 ; RRID:Addgene_70900)
